>Addgene plasmid #175138 | pLV Tmx1-V5 | addgene full sequence | sequence record 352052 | Addgene NGS Result
TGGAAGGGCTAATTCACTCCCAAAGAAGACAAGATATCCTTGATCTGTGGATCTACCACACACAAGGCTA
CTTCCCTGATTAGCAGAACTACACACCAGGGCCAGGGGTCAGATATCCACTGACCTTTGGATGGTGCTAC
AAGCTAGTACCAGTTGAGCCAGATAAGGTAGAAGAGGCCAATAAAGGAGAGAACACCAGCTTGTTACACC
CTGTGAGCCTGCATGGGATGGATGACCCGGAGAGAGAAGTGTTAGAGTGGAGGTTTGACAGCCGCCTAGC
ATTTCATCACGTGGCCCGAGAGCTGCATCCGGAGTACTTCAAGAACTGCTGATATCGAGCTTGCTACAAG
GGACTTTCCGCTGGGGACTTTCCAGGGAGGCGTGGCCTGGGCGGGACTGGGGAGTGGCGAGCCCTCAGAT
CCTGCATATAAGCAGCTGCTTTTTGCCTGTACTGGGTCTCTCTGGTTAGACCAGATCTGAGCCTGGGAGC
TCTCTGGCTAACTAGGGAACCCACTGCTTAAGCCTCAATAAAGCTTGCCTTGAGTGCTTCAAGTAGTGTG
TGCCCGTCTGTTGTGTGACTCTGGTAACTAGAGATCCCTCAGACCCTTTTAGTCAGTGTGGAAAATCTCT
AGCAGTGGCGCCCGAACAGGGACTTGAAAGCGAAAGGGAAACCAGAGGAGCTCTCTCGACGCAGGACTCG
GCTTGCTGAAGCGCGCACGGCAAGAGGCGAGGGGCGGCGACTGGTGAGTACGCCAAAAATTTTGACTAGC
GGAGGCTAGAAGGAGAGAGATGGGTGCGAGAGCGTCAGTATTAAGCGGGGGAGAATTAGATCGCGATGGG
AAAAAATTCGGTTAAGGCCAGGGGGAAAGAAAAAATATAAATTAAAACATATAGTATGGGCAAGCAGGGA
GCTAGAACGATTCGCAGTTAATCCTGGCCTGTTAGAAACATCAGAAGGCTGTAGACAAATACTGGGACAG
CTACAACCATCCCTTCAGACAGGATCAGAAGAACTTAGATCATTATATAATACAGTAGCAACCCTCTATT
GTGTGCATCAAAGGATAGAGATAAAAGACACCAAGGAAGCTTTAGACAAGATAGAGGAAGAGCAAAACAA
AAGTAAGACCACCGCACAGCAAGCGGCCGGCCGCTGATCTTCAGACCTGGAGGAGGAGATATGAGGGACA
ATTGGAGAAGTGAATTATATAAATATAAAGTAGTAAAAATTGAACCATTAGGAGTAGCACCCACCAAGGC
AAAGAGAAGAGTGGTGCAGAGAGAAAAAAGAGCAGTGGGAATAGGAGCTTTGTTCCTTGGGTTCTTGGGA
GCAGCAGGAAGCACTATGGGCGCAGCGTCAATGACGCTGACGGTACAGGCCAGACAATTATTGTCTGGTA
TAGTGCAGCAGCAGAACAATTTGCTGAGGGCTATTGAGGCGCAACAGCATCTGTTGCAACTCACAGTCTG
GGGCATCAAGCAGCTCCAGGCAAGAATCCTGGCTGTGGAAAGATACCTAAAGGATCAACAGCTCCTGGGG
ATTTGGGGTTGCTCTGGAAAACTCATTTGCACCACTGCTGTGCCTTGGAATGCTAGTTGGAGTAATAAAT
CTCTGGAACAGATTTGGAATCACACGACCTGGATGGAGTGGGACAGAGAAATTAACAATTACACAAGCTT
AATACACTCCTTAATTGAAGAATCGCAAAACCAGCAAGAAAAGAATGAACAAGAATTATTGGAATTAGAT
AAATGGGCAAGTTTGTGGAATTGGTTTAACATAACAAATTGGCTGTGGTATATAAAATTATTCATAATGA
TAGTAGGAGGCTTGGTAGGTTTAAGAATAGTTTTTGCTGTACTTTCTATAGTGAATAGAGTTAGGCAGGG
ATATTCACCATTATCGTTTCAGACCCACCTCCCAACCCCGAGGGGACCCGACAGGCCCGAAGGAATAGAA
GAAGAAGGTGGAGAGAGAGACAGAGACAGATCCATTCGATTAGTGAACGGATCTCGACGGTATCGCCTTT
AAAAGAAAAGGGGGGATTGGGGGGTACAGTGCAGGGGAAAGAATAGTAGACATAATAGCAACAGACATAC
AAACTAAAGAATTACAAAAACAAATTACAAAAATTCAAAATTTTCGGGTTTATTACAGGGACAGCAGAGA
TCCAGTTTATCGATGAGGCCCTTTCGTCTTCACTCGAGGTGCCCGTCAGTGGGCAGAGCGCACATCGCCC
ACAGTCCCCGAGAAGTTGGGGGGAGGGGTCGGCAATTGAACCGGTGCCTAGAGAAGGTGGCGCGGGGTAA
ACTGGGAAAGTGATGTCGTGTACTGGCTCCGCCTTTTTCCCGAGGGTGGGGGAGAACCGTATATAAGTGC
AGTAGTCGCCGTGAACGTTCTTTTTCGCAACGGGTTTGCCGCCAGAACACAGGTAAGTGCCGTGTGTGGT
TCCCGCGGGCCTGGCCTCTTTACGGGTTATGGCCCTTGCGTGCCTTGAATTACTTCCACCTGGCTGCAGT
ACGTGATTCTTGATCCCGAGCTTCGGGTTGGAAGTGGGTGGGAGAGTTCGAGGCCTTGCGCTTAAGGAGC
CCCTTCGCCTCGTGCTTGAGTTGAGGCCTGGCCTGGGCGCTGGGGCCGCCGCGTGCGAATCTGGTGGCAC
CTTCGCGCCTGTCTCGCTGCTTTCGATAAGTCTCTAGCCATTTAAAATTTTTGATGACCTGCTGCGACGC
TTTTTTTCTGGCAAGATAGTCTTGTAAATGCGGGCCAAGATCTGCACACTGGTATTTCGGTTTTTGGGGC
CGCGGGCGGCGACGGGGCCCGTGCGTCCCAGCGCACATGTTCGGCGAGGCGGGGCCTGCGAGCGCGGCCA
CCGAGAATCGGACGGGGGTAGTCTCAAGCTGGCCGGCCTGCTCTGGTGCCTGGCCTCGCGCCGCCGTGTA
TCGCCCCGCCCTGGGCGGCAAGGCTGGCCCGGTCGGCACCAGTTGCGTGAGCGGAAAGATGGCCGCTTCC
CGGCCCTGCTGCAGGGAGCTCAAAATGGAGGACGCGGCGCTCGGGAGAGCGGGCGGGTGAGTCACCCACA
CAAAGGAAAAGGGCCTTTCCGTCCTCAGCCGTCGCTTCATGTGACTCCACGGAGTACCGGGCGCCGTCCA
GGCACCTCGATTAGTTCTCGAGCTTTTGGAGTACGTCGTCTTTAGGTTGGGGGGAGGGGTTTTATGCGAT
GGAGTTTCCCCACACTGAGTGGGTGGAGACTGAAGTTAGGCCAGCTTGGCACTTGATGTAATTCTCCTTG
GAATTTGCCCTTTTTGAGTTTGGATCTTGGTTCATTCTCAAGCCTCAGACAGTGGTTCAAAGTTTTTTTC
TTCCATTTCAGGTGTCGTGAGGATCCGCCATCGGCCCGCCCATCGCAATGGCGCACTTGGGGCGTCTTAT
GGTTCCCCTGGCAGCTCTGGTCCTGCTGCTCTGGGCGGTCCCTGGGGCCCACGGACGGCGGAATAACGTG
CGCGTCCTCACCGATGAGAACTGGACGTCGTTGCTGGAAGGAGAGTGGATGATAGAATTTTATGCTCCCT
GGTGTCCTGCTTGTCAGAATCTTCAGCCAGAATGGGAAAGTTTTGCCGAGTGGGGAGAAGATCTTGAGGT
GAAAGTTGCAAAAGTGGATGTCACAGAGCAGACAGGACTAAGTGGACGGTTTATCATAACTGCTCTTCCT
TCTATTTATCATTGTAAAGATGGTGAATTTAGGCGCTATGTGGGCCCAAGGACTAAGAAGGACTTCATAA
ACTTCGTAAGTGATAAAGAATGGAAGAATATTGAACCTATATCATCATGGTTTGGTCCAAGTTCTGTTCT
GATGACTATGATGTCAGCACTTTTTCAACTCTCTGTGTACATCAGGACTAGCCACAGCTATTTTGTTCAT
GACCTTGGAATACCAGCGTGGGGTTCATACTTGGTTTTTGCTTTTGCCACAGTACTCTCAGGACTGCTGC
TGGGACTTTGTATGATATTTGTAGCAGATTGCCTTTGCCCTTCAAAAAGACGCAAACCACAGCAACAGTA
TGCAAAAAAAACATCACCAGAATTTTCTCAACCTCTGAAAAAAGTGGAGGAAGAGCAGGAGGCTGATGAA
GAAGATGTTTCAGAAGAGGAGGCAGAAGATAGAGAGGGAGCAAGCAAAGCCACTTCTCAGAGCAGCATAA
GACAGCGCTGTGTGGGCCTCCCATCTGCCACGGACACATCCGGGCCGGGCGGGGGTGGCGGGGGAGGTAA
GCCTATCCCTAACCCTCTCCTCGGTCTCGATTCTACGTGAGTTTAAACTTCGAAACGCGTGAATTCCTCG
AGGGCGGCCGCTCTAGAGTCGACGGGCCGCGGTAACAATTGTTAACTAACTTAAGCTAGCAACGGTTTCC
CTCTAGCGGGATCAATTCCGCCCCCCCCCCCTAACGTTACTGGCCGAAGCCGCTTGGAATAAGGCCGGTG
TGCGTTTGTCTATATGTTATTTTCCACCATATTGCCGTCTTTTGGCAATGTGAGGGCCCGGAAACCTGGC
CCTGTCTTCTTGACGAGCATTCCTAGGGGTCTTTCCCCTCTCGCCAAAGGAATGCAAGGTCTGTTGAATG
TCGTGAAGGAAGCAGTTCCTCTGGAAGCTTCTTGAAGACAAACAACGTCTGTAGCGACCCTTTGCAGGCA
GCGGAACCCCCCACCTGGCGACAGGTGCCTCTGCGGCCAAAAGCCACGTGTATAAGATACACCTGCAAAG
GCGGCACAACCCCAGTGCCACGTTGTGAGTTGGATAGTTGTGGAAAGAGTCAAATGGCTCTCCTCAAGCG
TATTCAACAAGGGGCTGAAGGATGCCCAGAAGGTACCCCATTGTATGGGATCTGATCTGGGGCCTCGGTG
CACATGCTTTACATGTGTTTAGTCGAGGTTAAAAAAACGTCTAGGCCCCCCGAACCACGGGGACGTGGTT
TTCCTTTGAAAAACACGATAATACCATGACCGAGTACAAGCCCACGGTGCGCCTCGCCACCCGCGACGAC
GTCCCCAGGGCCGTACGCACCCTCGCCGCCGCGTTCGCCGACTACCCCGCCACGCGCCACACCGTCGATC
CGGACCGCCACATCGAGCGGGTCACCGAGCTGCAAGAACTCTTCCTCACGCGCGTCGGGCTCGACATCGG
CAAGGTGTGGGTCGCGGACGACGGCGCCGCGGTGGCGGTCTGGACCACGCCGGAGAGCGTCGAAGCGGGG
GCGGTGTTCGCCGAGATCGGCCCGCGCATGGCCGAGTTGAGCGGTTCCCGGCTGGCCGCGCAGCAACAGA
TGGAAGGCCTCCTGGCGCCGCACCGGCCCAAGGAGCCCGCGTGGTTCCTGGCCACCGTCGGCGTCTCGCC
CGACCACCAGGGCAAGGGTCTGGGCAGCGCCGTCGTGCTCCCCGGAGTGGAGGCGGCCGAGCGCGCCGGG
GTGCCCGCCTTCCTGGAGACCTCCGCGCCCCGCAACCTCCCCTTCTACGAGCGGCTCGGCTTCACCGTCA
CCGCCGACGTCGAGGTGCCCGAAGGACCGCGCACCTGGTGCATGACCCGCAAGCCCGGTGCCTGACCCGG
GCGGGGCGCGTCTGGAACAATCAACCTCTGGATTACAAAATTTGTGAAAGATTGACTGGTATTCTTAACT
ATGTTGCTCCTTTTACGCTATGTGGATACGCTGCTTTAATGCCTTTGTATCATGCTATTGCTTCCCGTAT
GGCTTTCATTTTCTCCTCCTTGTATAAATCCTGGTTGCTGTCTCTTTATGAGGAGTTGTGGCCCGTTGTC
AGGCAACGTGGCGTGGTGTGCACTGTGTTTGCTGACGCAACCCCCACTGGTTGGGGCATTGCCACCACCT
GTCAGCTCCTTTCCGGGACTTTCGCTTTCCCCCTCCCTATTGCCACGGCGGAACTCATCGCCGCCTGCCT
TGCCCGCTGCTGGACAGGGGCTCGGCTGTTGGGCACTGACAATTCCGTGGTGTTGTCGGGGAAGCTGACG
TCCTTTCCATGGCTGCTCGCCTGTGTTGCCACCTGGATTCTGCGCGGGACGTCCTTCTGCTACGTCCCTT
CGGCCCTCAATCCAGCGGACCTTCCTTCCCGCGGCCTGCTGCCGGCTCTGCGGCCTCTTCCGCGTCTTCG
CCTTCGCCCTCAGACGAGTCGGATCTCCCTTTGGGCCGCCTCCCCGCCTGGAATTAATTCTGCAGTCGAG
ACCTAGAAAAACATGGAGCAATCACAAGTAGCAATACAGCAGCTACCAATGCTGATTGTGCCTGGCTAGA
AGCACAAGAGGAGGAGGAGGTGGGTTTTCCAGTCACACCTCAGGTACCTTTAAGACCAATGACTTACAAG
GCAGCTGTAGATCTTAGCCACTTTTTAAAAGAAAAGAGGGGACTGGAAGGGCTAATTCACTCCCAACGAA
GACAAGATATCCTTGATCTGTGGATCTACCACACACAAGGCTACTTCCCTGATTAGCAGAACTACACACC
AGGGCCAGGGGTCAGATATCCACTGACCTTTGGATGGTGCTACAAGCTAGTACCAGTTGAGCCAGATAAG
GTAGAAGAGGCCAATAAAGGAGAGAACACCAGCTTGTTACACCCTGTGAGCCTGCATGGGATGGATGACC
CGGAGAGAGAAGTGTTAGAGTGGAGGTTTGACAGCCGCCTAGCATTTCATCACGTGGCCCGAGAGCTGCA
TCCGGAGTACTTCAAGAACTGCTGATATCGAGCTTGCTACAAGGGACTTTCCGCTGGGGACTTTCCAGGG
AGGCGTGGCCTGGGCGGGACTGGGGAGTGGCGAGCCCTCAGATCCTGCATATAAGCAGCTGCTTTTTGCC
TGTACTGGGTCTCTCTGGTTAGACCAGATCTGAGCCTGGGAGCTCTCTGGCTAACTAGGGAACCCACTGC
TTAAGCCTCAATAAAGCTTGCCTTGAGTGCTTCAAGTAGTGTGTGCCCGTCTGTTGTGTGACTCTGGTAA
CTAGAGATCCCTCAGACCCTTTTAGTCAGTGTGGAAAATCTCTAGCAGTAGTAGTTCATGTCATCTTATT
ATTCAGTATTTATAACTTGCAAAGAAATGAATATCAGAGAGTGAGAGGCCTTGACATTGCTAGCGTTTAC
CGTCGACCTCTAGCTAGAGCTTGGCGTAATCATGGTCATAGCTGTTTCCTGTGTGAAATTGTTATCCGCT
CACAATTCCACACAACATACGAGCCGGAAGCATAAAGTGTAAAGCCTGGGGTGCCTAATGAGTGAGCTAA
CTCACATTAATTGCGTTGCGCTCACTGCCCGCTTTCCAGTCGGGAAACCTGTCGTGCCAGCTGCATTAAT
GAATCGGCCAACGCGCGGGGAGAGGCGGTTTGCGTATTGGGCGCTCTTCCGCTTCCTCGCTCACTGACTC
GCTGCGCTCGGTCGTTCGGCTGCGGCGAGCGGTATCAGCTCACTCAAAGGCGGTAATACGGTTATCCACA
GAATCAGGGGATAACGCAGGAAAGAACATGTGAGCAAAAGGCCAGCAAAAGGCCAGGAACCGTAAAAAGG
CCGCGTTGCTGGCGTTTTTCCATAGGCTCCGCCCCCCTGACGAGCATCACAAAAATCGACGCTCAAGTCA
GAGGTGGCGAAACCCGACAGGACTATAAAGATACCAGGCGTTTCCCCCTGGAAGCTCCCTCGTGCGCTCT
CCTGTTCCGACCCTGCCGCTTACCGGATACCTGTCCGCCTTTCTCCCTTCGGGAAGCGTGGCGCTTTCTC
ATAGCTCACGCTGTAGGTATCTCAGTTCGGTGTAGGTCGTTCGCTCCAAGCTGGGCTGTGTGCACGAACC
CCCCGTTCAGCCCGACCGCTGCGCCTTATCCGGTAACTATCGTCTTGAGTCCAACCCGGTAAGACACGAC
TTATCGCCACTGGCAGCAGCCACTGGTAACAGGATTAGCAGAGCGAGGTATGTAGGCGGTGCTACAGAGT
TCTTGAAGTGGTGGCCTAACTACGGCTACACTAGAAGAACAGTATTTGGTATCTGCGCTCTGCTGAAGCC
AGTTACCTTCGGAAAAAGAGTTGGTAGCTCTTGATCCGGCAAACAAACCACCGCTGGTAGCGGTGGTTTT
TTTGTTTGCAAGCAGCAGATTACGCGCAGAAAAAAAGGATCTCAAGAAGATCCTTTGATCTTTTCTACGG
GGTCTGACGCTCAGTGGAACGAAAACTCACGTTAAGGGATTTTGGTCATGAGATTATCAAAAAGGATCTT
CACCTAGATCCTTTTAAATTAAAAATGAAGTTTTAAATCAATCTAAAGTATATATGAGTAAACTTGGTCT
GACAGTTACCAATGCTTAATCAGTGAGGCACCTATCTCAGCGATCTGTCTATTTCGTTCATCCATAGTTG
CCTGACTCCCCGTCGTGTAGATAACTACGATACGGGAGGGCTTACCATCTGGCCCCAGTGCTGCAATGAT
ACCGCGAGACCCACGCTCACCGGCTCCAGATTTATCAGCAATAAACCAGCCAGCCGGAAGGGCCGAGCGC
AGAAGTGGTCCTGCAACTTTATCCGCCTCCATCCAGTCTATTAATTGTTGCCGGGAAGCTAGAGTAAGTA
GTTCGCCAGTTAATAGTTTGCGCAACGTTGTTGCCATTGCTACAGGCATCGTGGTGTCACGCTCGTCGTT
TGGTATGGCTTCATTCAGCTCCGGTTCCCAACGATCAAGGCGAGTTACATGATCCCCCATGTTGTGCAAA
AAAGCGGTTAGCTCCTTCGGTCCTCCGATCGTTGTCAGAAGTAAGTTGGCCGCAGTGTTATCACTCATGG
TTATGGCAGCACTGCATAATTCTCTTACTGTCATGCCATCCGTAAGATGCTTTTCTGTGACTGGTGAGTA
CTCAACCAAGTCATTCTGAGAATAGTGTATGCGGCGACCGAGTTGCTCTTGCCCGGCGTCAATACGGGAT
AATACCGCGCCACATAGCAGAACTTTAAAAGTGCTCATCATTGGAAAACGTTCTTCGGGGCGAAAACTCT
CAAGGATCTTACCGCTGTTGAGATCCAGTTCGATGTAACCCACTCGTGCACCCAACTGATCTTCAGCATC
TTTTACTTTCACCAGCGTTTCTGGGTGAGCAAAAACAGGAAGGCAAAATGCCGCAAAAAAGGGAATAAGG
GCGACACGGAAATGTTGAATACTCATACTCTTCCTTTTTCAATATTATTGAAGCATTTATCAGGGTTATT
GTCTCATGAGCGGATACATATTTGAATGTATTTAGAAAAATAAACAAATAGGGGTTCCGCGCACATTTCC
CCGAAAAGTGCCACCTGACGTCGACGGATCGGGAGATCAACTTGTTTATTGCAGCTTATAATGGTTACAA
ATAAAGCAATAGCATCACAAATTTCACAAATAAAGCATTTTTTTCACTGCATTCTAGTTGTGGTTTGTCC
AAACTCATCAATGTATCTTATCATGTCTGGATCAACTGGATAACTCAAGCTAACCAAAATCATCCCAAAC
TTCCCACCCCATACCCTATTACCACTGCCAATTACCTGTGGTTTCATTTACTCTAAACCTGTGATTCCTC
TGAATTATTTTCATTTTAAAGAAATTGTATTTGTTAAATATGTACTACAAACTTAGTAGT
Features (pLannotate 1.2.2; 24 found; start..end, strand, type, name):
    377..634     +  LTR            5' LTR (truncated): truncated 5' long terminal repeat (LTR) from HIV-1
    681..806     +  misc_feature   HIV-1 Ψ: packaging signal of human immunodeficiency virus type 1
    790..1128    +  CDS            HIV-1 gag (fragment): gag protein from human immunodeficiency virus 1; gag
   1303..1536    +  misc_feature   RRE: The Rev response element (RRE) of HIV-1 allows for Rev-dependent mRNA export from the nucleus to the cytoplasm.
   1913..2013    +  CDS            Rev (fragment): human immunodeficiency virus 1 (HIV-1) Rev protein; rev; enhances nuclear export of unspliced and incompletely spliced viral mRNAs
   2028..2143    +  misc_feature   cPPT/CTS: central polypurine tract and central termination sequence of HIV-1 (lacking the first T)
   2221..2432    +  promoter       EF-1α core promoter: core promoter for human elongation factor EF-1α
   2433..3371    +  intron         EF-1α intron A: intron upstream of the start codon of human EF-1α
   3408..4241    +  CDS            Tmx1: TMX1_MOUSE - Also known as Txndc, Txndc1. Experimental evidence at protein level: Swiss-Prot protein existence level 1. May participate in various redox reactions through the reversible oxidation of its active center dithiol to a disulfide and catalyze dithiol-disulfide exchange reactions. From Mus musculus (Mouse).
   4266..4307    +  CDS            V5 tag: epitope tag from simian virus 5
   4432..4993    +  misc_feature   IRES: internal ribosome entry site (IRES) of the encephalomyocarditis virus (EMCV)
   4996..5595    +  CDS            PuroR: puromycin N-acetyltransferase; pac from Streptomyces alboniger; confers resistance to puromycin
   5619..6207    +  misc_feature   WPRE: woodchuck hepatitis virus posttranscriptional regulatory element
   6224..6742    +  CDS            nef (fragment): NEF_HV1BR - Experimental evidence at protein level: Swiss-Prot protein existence level 1. Extracellular Nef protein targets CD4(+) T-lymphocytes for apoptosis by interacting with CXCR4 surface receptors (PubMed:14990729). From Human immunodeficiency virus type 1 group M subtype B (isolate BRU/LAI) (HIV-1).
   6790..7047    +  LTR            5' LTR (truncated): truncated 5' long terminal repeat (LTR) from HIV-1
   7199..7215    -  protein_bind   lac operator: The lac repressor binds to the lac operator to inhibit transcription in E. coli. This inhibition can be relieved by adding lactose or isopropyl-β-D-thiogalactopyranoside (IPTG). lac repressor encoded by lacI
   7223..7253    -  promoter       lac promoter: promoter for the E. coli lac operon
   7268..7289    -  protein_bind   CAP binding site: CAP binding activates transcription in the presence of cAMP. E. coli catabolite activator protein
   7302..7394    -  CDS            lacI (fragment): lac repressor; lacI; The lac repressor binds to the lac operator to inhibit transcription in E. coli. This inhibition can be relieved by adding lactose or isopropyl-β-D-thiogalactopyranoside (IPTG).
   7577..8165    -  rep_origin     ori: high-copy-number ColE1/pMB1/pBR322/pUC origin of replication
   8336..9196    -  CDS            AmpR: β-lactamase; bla; confers resistance to ampicillin, carbenicillin, and related antibiotics
   9197..9301    -  promoter       AmpR promoter: bla
   9349..9483    +  polyA_signal   SV40 poly(A) signal: SV40 polyadenylation signal
   9650..329     +  CDS            nef (fragment) (across the origin): NEF_HV1BR - Experimental evidence at protein level: Swiss-Prot protein existence level 1. Extracellular Nef protein targets CD4(+) T-lymphocytes for apoptosis by interacting with CXCR4 surface receptors (PubMed:14990729). From Human immunodeficiency virus type 1 group M subtype B (isolate BRU/LAI) (HIV-1).
