[The description below was written by a language model from this plasmid's Addgene catalogue record and pLannotate feature annotations shown in this document.]
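Description:
pLV Tmx1-V5 is a 9,650-nt HIV-1-based lentiviral transfer plasmid for expressing mouse Tmx1 (also known as Txndc or Txndc1) with a C-terminal V5 epitope tag in mammalian cells. It was built by Gibson cloning into the pLV-EF1a-IRES-Puro backbone. In bacteria it is maintained through a high-copy ColE1/pUC-type origin and selected with ampicillin via the β-lactamase gene. Remnants of the lac promoter/operator region and an SV40 poly(A) signal also sit in the plasmid backbone.

The viral portion is bounded by two HIV-1 LTR elements, both called as truncated LTRs by the annotation software. It carries the Ψ packaging signal with an adjoining gag fragment, the Rev response element for Rev-dependent nuclear export of the genomic RNA, and the cPPT/CTS, which aids nuclear import of the reverse-transcribed genome. Short nef fragments adjacent to each LTR are residual viral sequence rather than functional genes.

Within this frame, the human EF-1α core promoter and its intron A drive a single bicistronic transcript. Tmx1-V5 comes first, followed by an EMCV IRES that allows cap-independent translation of puromycin N-acetyltransferase, so puromycin-resistant cells should also express the tagged protein. A WPRE downstream enhances transcript stability and expression. Tmx1 is annotated as a thioredoxin-related protein that may catalyse dithiol-disulfide exchange.

The construct is suited to producing lentiviral particles, with packaging functions supplied in trans, for stable transduction and puromycin selection of cells. The tagged protein can then be detected or purified through the V5 epitope. The record does not describe a more specific experimental application.
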