Addgene plasmid #175138: pLV Tmx1-V5
Purpose: Lentiviral expression of V5-tagged mouse Tmx1
Depositing lab: Larry Gerace. Depositing organization: Scripps California (The Scripps Research Institute).
Backbone
  Vector backbone: pLV-EF1a-IRES-Puro
  Backbone manufacturer: Tobias Meyer (Addgene plasmid # 85132)
  Vector type: Mammalian Expression, Lentiviral
Growth in bacteria
  Bacterial resistance: Ampicillin, 100 μg/mL
  Growth temperature: 30°C
  Growth strain: NEB Stable
  Copy number: High Copy
Gene/Insert
  Gene/Insert name: Tmx1 (alt names: Txndc; Txndc1)
  Species: M. musculus (mouse)
  Entrez Gene: Tmx1 (a.k.a. 2810425A04Rik, Txndc1)
  Tag / fusion protein: V5 (C terminal on insert)
  Cloning method: Gibson Cloning
Terms and licenses: Academic/Nonprofit Terms; Industry Terms: Not Available to Industry
How to cite: pLV Tmx1-V5 was a gift from Larry Gerace (Addgene plasmid # 175138 ; http://n2t.net/addgene:175138 ; RRID:Addgene_175138)
